>Addgene plasmid #98704 | pAAV-IV-GFPL10 | addgene full sequence | sequence record 190086 | Addgene NGS Result
CCTGCAGGCAGCTGCGCGCTCGCTCGCTCACTGAGGCCGCCCGGGCGTCGGGCGACCTTTGGTCGCCCGG
CCTCAGTGAGCGAGCGAGCGCGCAGAGAGGGAGTGGCCAACTCCATCACTAGGGGTTCCTGCGGCCGCAC
GCGTAAGCTTTGCAAAGATGGATAAAGTTTTAAACAGAGAGGAATCTTTGCAGCTAATGGACCTTCTAGG
TCTTGAAAGGAGTGGGAATTGGCTCCGGTGCCCGTCAGTGGGCAGAGCGCACATCGCCCACAGTCCCCGA
GAAGTTGGGGGGAGGGGTCGGCAATTGAACCGGTGCCTAGAGAAGGTGGCGCGGGGTAAACTGGGAAAGT
GATGTCGTGTACTGGCTCCGCCTTTTTCCCGAGGGTGGGGGAGAACCGTATATAAGTGCAGTAGTCGCCG
TGAACGTTCTTTTTCGCAACGGGTTTGCCGCCAGAACACAGGTAAGTGCCGTGTGTGGTTCCCGCGGGCC
TGGCCTCTTTACGGGTTATGGCCCTTGCGTGCCTTGAATTACTTCCACCTGGCTGCAGTACGTGATTCTT
GATCCCGAGCTTCGGGTTGGAAGTGGGTGGGAGAGTTCGAGGCCTTGCGCTTAAGGAGCCCCTTCGCCTC
GTGCTTGAGTTGAGGCCTGGCCTGGGCGCTGGGGCCGCCGCGTGCGAATCTGGTGGCACCTTCGCGCCTG
TCTCGCTGCTTTCGATAAGTCTCTAGCCATTTAAAATTTTTGATGACCTGCTGCGACGCTTTTTTTCTGG
CAAGATAGTCTTGTAAATGCGGGCCAAGATCTGCACACTGGTATTTCGGTTTTTGGGGCCGCGGGCGGCG
ACGGGGCCCGTGCGTCCCAGCGCACATGTTCGGCGAGGCGGGGCCTGCGAGCGCGGCCACCGAGAATCGG
ACGGGGGTAGTCTCAAGCTGGCCGGCCTGCTCTGGTGCCTGGCCTCGCGCCGCCGTGTATCGCCCCGCCC
TGGGCGGCAAGGCTGGCCCGGTCGGCACCAGTTGCGTGAGCGGAAAGATGGCCGCTTCCCGGCCCTGCTG
CAGGGAGCTCAAAATGGAGGACGCGGCGCTCGGGAGAGCGGGCGGGTGAGTCACCCACACAAAGGAAAAG
GGCCTTTCCGTCCTCAGCCGTCGCTTCATGTGACTCCACGGAGTACCGGGCGCCGTCCAGGCACCTCGAT
TAGTTCTCGAGCTTTTGGAGTACGTCGTCTTTAGGTTGGGGGGAGGGGTTTTATGCGATGGAGTTTCCCC
ACACTGAGTGGGTGGAGACTGAAGTTAGGCCAGCTTGGCACTTGATGTAATTCTCCTTGGAATTTGCCCT
TTTTGAGTTTGGATCTTGGTTCATTCTCAAGCCTCAGACAGTGGTTCAAAGTTTTTTTCTTCCATTTCAG
GTGTCGTGAGGTACCGGATCCTCTAGAGTCGACTCCGGAATAACTTCGTATAGGATACTTTATACGAAGT
TATGCAGAATGGTAGCTGGATTGTAGCTGCTATTAGCAATATGAAACCTCTTAATAACTTCGTATAGCAT
ACATTATACGAAGTTATGGCGCGCCTACGCGGCCGCCCTGTCTTGTAACCTTGATACTTACCTGAGTCCG
GCCGGACTTGTACAGCTCGTCCATGCCGAGAGTGATCCCGGCGGCGGTCACGAACTCCAGCAGGACCATG
TGATCGCGCTTCTCGTTGGGGTCTTTGCTCAGGGCGGACTGGGTGCTCAGGTAGTGGTTGTCGGGCAGCA
GCACGGGGCCGTCGCCGATGGGGGTGTTCTGCTGGTAGTGGTCGGCGAGCTGCACGCTGCCGTCCTCGAT
GTTGTGGCGGATCTTGAAGTTCACCTTGATGCCGTTCTTCTGCTTGTCGGCCATGATATAGACGTTGTGG
CTGTTGTAGTTGTACTCCAGCTTGTGCCCCAGGATGTTGCCGTCCTCCTTGAAGTCGATGCCCTTCAGCT
CGATGCGGTTCACCAGGGTGTCGCCCTCGAACTTCACCTCGGCGCGGGTCTTGTAGTTGCCGTCGTCCTT
GAAGAAGATGGTGCGCTCCTGGACGTAGCCTTCGGGCATGGCGGACTTGAAGAAGTCGTGCTGCTTCATG
TGGTCGGGGTAGCGGCTGAAGCACTGCACGCCGTAGGTCAGGGTGGTCACGAGGGTGGGCCAGGGCACGG
GCAGCTTGCCGGTGGTGCAGATGAACTTCAGGGTCAGCTTGCCGTAGGTGGCATCGCCCTCGCCCTCGCC
GGACACGCTGAACTTGTGGCCGTTTACGTCGCCGTCCAGCTCGACCAGGATGGGCACCACCCCGGTGAAC
AGCTCCTCGCCCTTGCTCACCATGGTGGCTAGCATAACTTCGTATAAAGTATCCTATACGAAGTTATTTG
CCTTAACCCAGAAATTATCACTGTTATTCTTTAGAATGGTGCAAAGAATAACTTCGTATAATGTATGCTA
TACGAAGTTATCAATTGTTTAAGGAGACCAATAGAAACTGGGCTTGTCGAGACAGAGAAGACTCTTGCGT
TTCTGATAGGCACCTATTGGTCTTACTGACATCCACTTTGCCTTTCTCTCCACAGATCTCGAGCTCAAGC
TTCGAATTT
[648 nt withheld, positions 2600-3247]
TAGGAATTCGATATCAAGCTTATCGATAATCAACCTCTGGATTACAAAATTTGTGAAAGATTGACTGGTA
TTCTTAACTATGTTGCTCCTTTTACGCTATGTGGATACGCTGCTTTAATGCCTTTGTATCATGCTATTGC
TTCCCGTATGGCTTTCATTTTCTCCTCCTTGTATAAATCCTGGTTGCTGTCTCTTTATGAGGAGTTGTGG
CCCGTTGTCAGGCAACGTGGCGTGGTGTGCACTGTGTTTGCTGACGCAACCCCCACTGGTTGGGGCATTG
CCACCACCTGTCAGCTCCTTTCCGGGACTTTCGCTTTCCCCCTCCCTATTGCCACGGCGGAACTCATCGC
CGCCTGCCTTGCCCGCTGCTGGACAGGGGCTCGGCTGTTGGGCACTGACAATTCCGTGGTGTTGTCGGGG
AAATCATCGTCCTTTCCTTGGCTGCTCGCCTATGTTGCCACCTGGATTCTGCGCGGGACGTCCTTCTGCT
ACGTCCCTTCGGCCCTCAATCCAGCGGACCTTCCTTCCCGCGGCCTGCTGCCGGCTCTGCGGCCTCTTCC
GCGTCTTCGCCTTCGCCCTCAGACGAGTCGGATCTCCCTTTGGGCCGCCTCCCCGCATCGATACCGAGCG
CTGCTCGAGAGATCTACGGGTGGCATCCCTGTGACCCCTCCCCAGTGCCTCTCCTGGCCCTGGAAGTTGC
CACTCCAGTGCCCACCAGCCTTGTCCTAATAAAATTAAGTTGCATCATTTTGTCTGACTAGGTGTCCTTC
TATAATATTATGGGGTGGAGGGGGGTGGTATGGAGCAAGGGGCAAGTTGGGAAGACAACCTGTAGGGCCT
GCGGGGTCTATTGGGAACCAAGCTGGAGTGCAGTGGCACAATCTTGGCTCACTGCAATCTCCGCCTCCTG
GGTTCAAGCGATTCTCCTGCCTCAGCCTCCCGAGTTGTTGGGATTCCAGGCATGCATGACCAGGCTCAGC
TAATTTTTGTTTTTTTGGTAGAGACGGGGTTTCACCATATTGGCCAGGCTGGTCTCCAACTCCTAATCTC
AGGTGATCTACCCACCTTGGCCTCCCAAATTGCTGGGATTACAGGCGTGAACCACTGCTCCCTTCCCTGT
CCTTCTGATTTTGTAGGTAACCACGTGCGGACCGAGCGGCCGCAGGAACCCCTAGTGATGGAGTTGGCCA
CTCCCTCTCTGCGCGCTCGCTCGCTCACTGAGGCCGGGCGACCAAAGGTCGCCCGACGCCCGGGCTTTGC
CCGGGCGGCCTCAGTGAGCGAGCGAGCGCGCAGCTGCCTGCAGGGGCGCCTGATGCGGTATTTTCTCCTT
ACGCATCTGTGCGGTATTTCACACCGCATA
[95 nt withheld, positions 4608-4702]
T
[46 nt withheld, positions 4704-4749]
C
[141 nt withheld, positions 4751-4891]
CCTTTGACGTTGGAGTCCACGTTCTTT
[37 nt withheld, positions 4919-4955]
ACTCTATCTCGGGCTATTCTTTTGATTTATAAGGGATTTTGCCGATTTCGGTCTATTGGTTAAAAAATGA
GCTGATTTAACAAAAATTTAACGCGAATTTTAACAAAATATTAACGTTTACAATTTTATGGTGCACTCTC
AGTACAATCTGCTCTGATGCCGCATAGTTAAGCCAGCCCCGACACCCGCCAACACCCGCTGACGCGCCCT
GACGGGCTTGTCTGCTCCCGGCATCCGCTTACAGACAAGCTGTGACCGTCTCCGGGAGCTGCATGTGTCA
GAGGTTTTCACCGTCATCACCGAAACGCGCGAGACGAAAGGGCCTCGTGATACGCCTATTTTTATAGGTT
AATGTCATGATAATAATGGTTTCTTAGACGTCAGGTGGCACTTTTCGGGGAAATGTGCGCGGAACCCCTA
TTTGTTTATTTTTCTAAATACATTCAAATATGTATCCGCTCATGAGACAATAACCCTGATAAATGCTTCA
ATAATATTGAAAAAGGAAGAGTATGAGTATTCAACATTTCCGTGTCGCCCTTATTCCCTTTTTTGCGGCA
TTTTGCCTTCCTGTTTTTGCTCACCCAGAAACGCTGGTGAAAGTAAAAGATGCTGAAGATCAGTTGGGTG
CACGAGTGGGTTACATCGAACTGGATCTCAACAGCGGTAAGATCCTTGAGAGTTTTCGCCCCGAAGAACG
TTTTCCAATGATGAGCACTTTTAAAGTTCTGCTATGTGGCGCGGTATTATCCCGTATTGACGCCGGGCAA
GAGCAACTCGGTCGCCGCATACACTATTCTCAGAATGACTTGGTTGAGTACTCACCAGTCACAGAAAAGC
ATCTTACGGATGGCATGACAGTAAGAGAATTATGCAGTGCTGCCATAACCATGAGTGATAACACTGCGGC
CAACTTACTTCTGACAACGATCGGAGGACCGAAGGAGCTAACCGCTTTTTTGCACAACATGGGGGATCAT
GTAACTCGCCTTGATCGTTGGGAACCGGAGCTGAATGAAGCCATACCAAACGACGAGCGTGACACCACGA
TGCCTGTAGCAATGGCAACAACGTTGCGCAAACTATTAACTGGCGAACTACTTACTCTAGCTTCCCGGCA
ACAATTAATAGACTGGATGGAGGCGGATAAAGTTGCAGGACCACTTCTGCGCTCGGCCCTTCCGGCTGGC
TGGTTTATTGCTGATAAATCTGGAGCCGGTGAGCGTGGGTCTCGCGGTATCATTGCAGCACTGGGGCCAG
ATGGTAAGCCCTCCCGTATCGTAGTTATCTACACGACGGGGAGTCAGGCAACTATGGATGAACGAAATAG
ACAGATCGCTGAGATAGGTGCCTCACTGATTAAGCATTGGTAACTGTCAGACCAAGTTTACTCATATATA
CTTTAGATTGATTTAAAACTTCATTTTTAATTTAAAAGGATCTAGGTGAAGATCCTTTTTGATAATCTCA
TGACCAAAATCCCTTAACGTGAGTTTTCGTTCCACTGAGCGTCAGACCCCGTAGAAAAGATCAAAGGATC
TTCTTGAGATCCTTTTTTTCTGCGCGTAATCTGCTGCTTGCAAACAAAAAAACCACCGCTACCAGCGGTG
GTTTGTTTGCCGGATCAAGAGCTACCAACTCTTTTTCCGAAGGTAACTGGCTTCAGCAGAGCGCAGATAC
CAAATACTGTTCTTCTAGTGTAGCCGTAGTTAGGCCACCACTTCAAGAACTCTGTAGCACCGCCTACATA
CCTCGCTCTGCTAATCCTGTTACCAGTGGCTGCTGCCAGTGGCGATAAGTCGTGTCTTACCGGGTTGGAC
TCAAGACGATAGTTACCGGATAAGGCGCAGCGGTCGGGCTGAACGGGGGGTTCGTGCACACAGCCCAGCT
TGGAGCGAACGACCTACACCGAACTGAGATACCTACAGCGTGAGCTATGAGAAAGCGCCACGCTTCCCGA
AGGGAGAAAGGCGGACAGGTATCCGGTAAGCGGCAGGGTCGGAACAGGAGAGCGCACGAGGGAGCTTCCA
GGGGGAAACGCCTGGTATCTTTATAGTCCTGTCGGGTTTCGCCACCTCTGACTTGAGCGTCGATTTTTGT
GATGCTCGTCAGGGGGGCGGAGCCTATGGAAAAACGCCAGCAACGCGGCCTTTTTACGGTTCCTGGCCTT
TTGCTGGCCTTTTGCTCACATGT
Features (pLannotate 1.2.2; 27 found; start..end, strand, type, name):
     12..39      +  repeat_region  AAV2 ITR (fragment): inverted terminal repeat of adeno-associated virus serotype 2 inverted
     68..95      +  repeat_region  AAV2 ITR (fragment): inverted terminal repeat of adeno-associated virus serotype 2 inverted
    158..224     +  CDS            small t antigen (fragment): SV40 (simian virus 40) small t antigen
    231..1409    +  promoter       EF-1α promoter: strong constitutive promoter for human elongation factor EF-1α
   1416..1433    +  misc_feature   MCS (fragment): pUC18/19 multiple cloning site
   1440..1473    +  protein_bind   lox2272: Cre-mediated recombination occurs in the 8-bp core sequence (GGATACTT). lox2272 sites are compatible with each other, but incompatible with loxP or loxN sites (Lee and Saito, 1988). Cre recombinase
   1474..1523    -  intron         β-globin intron (fragment): internally truncated intron from human β-globin
   1524..1557    +  protein_bind   loxP: Cre-mediated recombination occurs in the 8-bp core sequence (GCATACAT). Cre recombinase
   1577..1601    -  intron         chimeric intron (fragment): chimera between introns from human β-globin and immunoglobulin heavy chain genes
   1617..2333    -  CDS            EGFP: EGFP is a basic (constitutively fluorescent) green fluorescent protein published in 1996, derived from Aequorea victoria. It is reported to be a rapidly-maturing weak dimer with moderate acid sensitivity.
   2344..2377    -  protein_bind   lox2272: Cre-mediated recombination occurs in the 8-bp core sequence (GGATACTT). lox2272 sites are compatible with each other, but incompatible with loxP or loxN sites (Lee and Saito, 1988). Cre recombinase
   2378..2427    -  intron         β-globin intron (fragment): internally truncated intron from human β-globin
   2428..2461    -  protein_bind   loxP: Cre-mediated recombination occurs in the 8-bp core sequence (GCATACAT). Cre recombinase
   2467..2575    +  intron         chimeric intron (fragment): chimera between introns from human β-globin and immunoglobulin heavy chain genes
   2574..2598    +  misc_feature   MCS (fragment): multiple cloning site
   2600..3247    +  CDS            RPL10A (sequence withheld): RL10A_HUMAN - Also known as NEDD6. Experimental evidence at protein level: Swiss-Prot protein existence level 1. Component of the large ribosomal subunit. From Homo sapiens (Human).
   3249..3275    +  misc_feature   MCS (fragment): pBluescript multiple cloning site
   3275..3863    +  misc_feature   WPRE: woodchuck hepatitis virus posttranscriptional regulatory element
   3895..4371    +  polyA_signal   hGH poly(A) signal: human growth hormone polyadenylation signal
   4411..4551    +  repeat_region  AAV2 ITR: inverted terminal repeat of adeno-associated virus serotype 2 inverted
   4556..4607    -  misc_feature   bom (fragment): basis of mobility region from pBR322
   4626..5081    +  rep_origin     f1 ori (sequence partly withheld): f1 bacteriophage origin of replication; arrow indicates direction of (+) strand synthesis
   5082..5131    -  misc_feature   bom (fragment): basis of mobility region from pBR322
   5233..5268    -  CDS            rop (fragment): Rop protein, which maintains plasmids at low copy number; rop
   5363..5467    +  promoter       AmpR promoter: bla
   5468..6328    +  CDS            AmpR: β-lactamase; bla; confers resistance to ampicillin, carbenicillin, and related antibiotics
   6499..7087    +  rep_origin     ori: high-copy-number ColE1/pMB1/pBR322/pUC origin of replication
