[The description below was written by a language model from this plasmid's Addgene catalogue record and pLannotate feature annotations shown in this document.]
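Description:
pAAV-IV-GFPL10 is an adeno-associated virus transfer plasmid for Cre-dependent mammalian expression of GFPL10, a fusion of EGFP to the N terminus of the large-subunit ribosomal protein L10a. It was built on the pAAV-EF1a double-floxed (DIO) backbone, with the 3' lox sites repositioned. It is propagated in bacteria through a high-copy ColE1/pUC-type origin with ampicillin selection (AmpR), and it also carries an f1 origin. AAV2 inverted terminal repeats flank the expression cassette so that it can be packaged into recombinant AAV. The upstream ITR is annotated only as short fragments in the sequenced record, which is a common outcome for these structured repeats.

The EF-1α promoter drives a split, intron-based "Introvert" switch rather than a conventional fully inverted open reading frame. The EGFP coding segment lies in the antisense orientation between lox2272/loxP pairs arranged in opposing orientations, and these lox sites sit among fragments of β-globin/chimeric intron sequence. The L10a coding segment follows in the sense orientation downstream of the second lox pair. The annotation tool matched it to human RPL10A, whereas the catalogue lists mouse; it also carries a silent change that removes an EcoRI site. Cre recombination inverts the EGFP segment and locks it in the sense orientation. The layout suggests that the remaining lox sites then fall within intronic sequence and are spliced out, joining EGFP in frame to L10a. A WPRE and the human growth hormone polyadenylation signal follow to enhance transcript stability and processing.

The record gives its purpose only as Cre-dependent GFPL10 expression. Such tagged ribosomes are typically used to immunoprecipitate translating mRNA from genetically defined cell populations, and the associated publication concerns a brainstem feeding circuit.
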