Addgene plasmid #98704: pAAV-IV-GFPL10
Purpose: Cre-dependently express GFPL10 fusion using Introvert Switch
Depositing lab: Jeffrey Friedman & Alexander Nectow. Depositing organization: Princeton University. Publication: Identification of a Brainstem Circuit Controlling Feeding. Nectow AR, Schneeberger M, Zhang H, Field BC, Renier N, Azevedo E, Patel B, Liang Y, Mitra S, Tessier-Lavigne M, Han MH, Friedman JM. Cell. 2017 Jul 27;170(3):429-442.e11. doi: 10.1016/j.cell.2017.06.045. PubMed 28753423.
Backbone
  Vector backbone: pAAV-EF1a-double floxed-hChR2(H134R)-mCherry-WPRE-HGHpA
  Backbone manufacturer: Deisseroth Lab
  Backbone size w/o insert (bp): 5524
  Total vector size (bp): 7158
  Modifications to backbone: 3' Lox sites moved
  Vector type: Mammalian Expression, AAV, Cre/Lox
Growth in bacteria
  Bacterial resistance: Ampicillin, 100 μg/mL
  Growth temperature: 37°C
  Growth strain: NEB Stable
  Copy number: High Copy
Gene/Insert
  Gene/Insert name: GFPL10 (alt name: EGFPL10a)
  Species: M. musculus (mouse); A. victoria (jellyfish)
  Insert size (bp): 1634
  Mutation: L10: 2609 C->T to remove EcoRI site
  Promoter: EF1a
  Tag / fusion protein: GFP (N terminal on insert)
  Cloning method: Restriction Enzyme; 5′ cloning site AscI (not destroyed); 3′ cloning site EcoRI (not destroyed)
  Sequencing primers: 5′ EF1a-Fwd; 3′ WPRE-Rev
Terms and licenses: Academic/Nonprofit Terms; Industry Terms: Not Available to Industry
How to cite: pAAV-IV-GFPL10 was a gift from Jeffrey Friedman & Alexander Nectow (Addgene plasmid # 98704 ; http://n2t.net/addgene:98704 ; RRID:Addgene_98704)
